>Addgene plasmid #125882 | pFH56 | addgene full sequence | sequence record 252786 | Addgene NGS Result
GTGGCTCTTCAGTGGACGAAAGGGCCTCGTGATACGCCTATTTTTATAGGTTAATGTCATGATAATAATG
GTTTCTTAGACGTCAGGTGGCACTTTTCGGGGAAATGTGCGCGGAACCCCTATTTGTTTATTTTTCTAAA
TACATTCAAATATGTATCCGCTCATGAGACAATAACCCTGATAAATGCTTCAATAATATTGAAAAAGGAA
GAGTATGCGCTCACGCAACTGGTCCAGAACCTTGACCGAACGCAGCGGTGGTAACGGCGCAGTGGCGGTT
TTCATGGCTTGTTATGACTGTTTTTTTTTGGGGTACAGTCTATGCCTCGGGCATCCAAGCAGCAAGCGCG
TTACGCCGTGGGTCGATGTTTGATGTTATGGAGCAGCAACGATGTTACGCAGCAGGGCAGTCGCCCTAAA
ACAAAGTTAAACATCATGAGGGAAGCGGTGATCGCCGAAGTATCGACTCAACTATCAGAGGTAGTTGGCG
TCATCGAGCGCCATCTCGAACCGACGTTGCTGGCCGTACATTTGTACGGCTCCGCAGTGGATGGCGGCCT
GAAGCCACACAGCGATATTGATTTGCTGGTTACGGTGACCGTAAGGCTTGATGAAACAACGCGGCGAGCT
TTGATCAACGACCTTTTGGAAACTTCGGCTTCCCCTGGAGAGAGCGAGATTCTCCGCGCTGTAGAAGTCA
CCATTGTTGTGCACGACGACATCATTCCGTGGCGTTATCCAGCTAAGCGCGAACTGCAATTTGGAGAATG
GCAGCGCAATGACATTCTTGCAGGTATCTTCGAGCCAGCCACGATCGACATTGATCTGGCTATCTTGCTG
ACAAAAGCAAGAGAACATAGCGTTGCCTTGGTAGGTCCAGCGGCGGAGGAACTCTTTGATCCGGTTCCTG
AACAGGATCTATTTGAGGCGCTAAATGAAACCTTAACGCTATGGAACTCGCCGCCCGACTGGGCTGGCGA
TGAGCGAAATGTAGTGCTTACGTTGTCCCGCATTTGGTACAGCGCAGTAACCGGCAAAATCGCGCCGAAG
GATGTCGCTGCCGACTGGGCAATGGAGCGCCTGCCGGCCCAGTATCAGCCCGTCATACTTGAAGCTAGAC
AGGCTTATCTTGGACAAGAAGAAGATCGCTTGGCCTCGCGCGCAGATCAGTTGGAAGAATTTGTCCATTA
CGTAAAAGGCGAGATCACCAAGGTAGTCGGCAAATAACTGTCAGACCAAGTTTACTCATATATACTTTAG
ATTGATTTAAAACTTCATTTTTAATTTAAAAGGATCTAGGTGAAGATCCTTTTTGATAATCTCATGACCA
AAATCCCTTAACGTGAGTTTTCGTTCCACTGAGCGTCAGACCCCGTAGAAAAGATCAAAGGATCTTCTTG
AGATCCTTTTTTTCTGCGCGTAATCTGCTGCTTGCAAACAAAAAAACCACCGCTACCAGCGGTGGTTTGT
TTGCCGGATCAAGAGCTACCAACTCTTTTTCCGAAGGTAACTGGCTTCAGCAGAGCGCAGATACCAAATA
CTGTTCTTCTAGTGTAGCCGTAGTTAGGCCACCACTTCAAGAACTCTGTAGCACCGCCTACATACCTCGC
TCTGCTAATCCTGTTACCAGTGGCTGCTGCCAGTGGCGATAAGTCGTGTCTTACCGGGTTGGACTCAAGA
CGATAGTTACCGGATAAGGCGCAGCGGTCGGGCTGAACGGGGGGTTCGTGCACACAGCCCAGCTTGGAGC
GAACGACCTACACCGAACTGAGATACCTACAGCGTGAGCTATGAGAAAGCGCCACGCTTCCCGAAGGGAG
AAAGGCGGACAGGTATCCGGTAAGCGGCAGGGTCGGAACAGGAGAGCGCACGAGGGAGCTTCCAGGGGGA
AACGCCTGGTATCTTTATAGTCCTGTCGGGTTTCGCCACCTCTGACTTGAGCGTCGATTTTTGTGATGCT
CGTCAGGGGGGCGGAGCCTATGGAAAAACGCCAGCAACGCGGCCTTTTTACGGTTCCTGGCCTTTTGCTG
GCCTTTTGCTCACATGTTCTTTCCTGCGTTATCCCCTGATTCTGTGGATAACCGTATTACCGCCTTTGAG
TGAGCTGATACCGCTCGCCGCAGCCGAACGACCGAGCGCAGCGAGTCAGTGAGCGAGGAAGCGGAAGAGC
GCCCAATACGCAAACCGCCTCTCCCCGCGCGTTGGCCGATTCATTAATCACTCTGTGGTCTCAGGAGCTA
GCATACTCGAGGTCATTCATATGCTTGAGAAGAGAGTCGGGATAGTCCAAAATAAAACAAAGGTAAGATT
ACCTGGTCAAAAGTGAAAACATCAGTTAAAAGGTGGTATAAAGTAAAATATCGGTAATAAAAGGTGGCCC
AAAGTGAAATTTACTCTTTTCTACTATTATAAAAATTGAGGATGTTTTTGTCGGTACTTTGATACGTCAT
TTTTGTATGAATTGGTTTTTAAGTTTATTCGCTTTTGGAAATGCATATCTGTATTTGAGTCGGGTTTTAA
GTTCGTTTGCTTTTGTAAATACAGAGGGATTTGTATAAGAAATATCTTTAAAAAAACCCATATGCTAATT
TGACATAATTTTTGAGAAAAATATATATTCAGGCGAATTCTCACAATGAACAATAATAAGATTAAAATAG
CTTTCCCCCGTTGCAGCGCATGGGTATTTTTTCTAGTAAAAATAAAAGATAAACTTAGACTCAAAACATT
TACAAAAACAACCCCTAAAGTTCCTAAAGCCCAAAGTGCTATCCACGATCCATAGCAAGCCCAGCCCAAC
CCAACCCAACCCAACCCACCCCAGTCCAGCCAACTGGACAATAGTCTCCACACCCCCCCACTATCACCGT
GAGTTGTCCGCACGCACCGCACGTCTCGCAGCCAAAAAAAAAAAAAGAAAGAAAAAAAAGAAAAAGAAAA
AACAGCAGGTGGGTCCGGGTCGTGGGGGCCGGAAACGCGAGGAGGATCGCGAGCCAGCGACGAGGCCGGC
CCTCCCTCCGCTTCCAAAGAAACGCCCCCCATCGCCACTATATACATACCCCCCCCTCTCCTCCCATCCC
CCCAACCCTACCACCACCACCACCACCACCTCCACCTCCTCCCCCCTCGCTGCCGGACGACGAGCTCCTC
CCCCCTCCCCCTCCGCCGCCGCCGCGCCGGTAACCACCCCGCCCCTCTCCTCTTTCTTTCTCCGTTTTTT
TTTTCCGTCTCGGACACGATCTTTGGCCTTGGTAGTTTGGGTGGGCGAGAGGCGGCTTCGTGCGCGCCCA
GATCGGTGCGCGGGAGGGGCGGGATCTCGCGGCTGGGGCTCTCGCCGGCGTGGATCCGGCCCGGATCTCG
CGGGGAATGGGGCTCTCGGATGTAGATCTGCGATCCGCCGTTGTTGGGGGAGATGATGGGGGGTTTAAAA
TTTCCGCCATGCTAAACAAGATCAGGAAGAGGGGAAAAGGGCACTATGGTTTATATTTTTATATATTTCT
GCTGCTTCGTCAGGCTTAGATGTGCTAGATCTTTCTTTCTTCTTTTTGTGGGTAGAATTTGAATCCCTCA
GCATTGTTCATCGGTAGTTTTTCTTTTCATGATTTGTGACAAATGCAGCCTCGTGCGGAGCTTTTTTGTA
GGTAGAAGCCAATGTGAGACCACGAA
Features (pLannotate 1.2.2; 8 found; start..end, strand, type, name):
    110..214     +  promoter       AmpR promoter: bla
    205..285     -  CDS            int (fragment): INT2_ECOLX - Protein inferred from homology: Swiss-Prot protein existence level 3. Putative integrase believed to be involved in the insertion of antibiotic resistance genes into plasmids and transposons. From Escherichia coli.
    373..429     +  CDS            GmR (fragment): gentamycin acetyltransferase; aacC1; confers resistance to gentamycin
    436..1224    +  CDS            aadA: S3AD_ECOLX - Experimental evidence at protein level: Swiss-Prot protein existence level 1. Mediates bacterial resistance to the antibiotics streptomycin and spectinomycin. From Escherichia coli.
   1398..1986    +  rep_origin     ori: high-copy-number ColE1/pMB1/pBR322/pUC origin of replication
   2169..2218    +  CDS            lacI (fragment): lac repressor; lacI; The lac repressor binds to the lac operator to inhibit transcription in E. coli. This inhibition can be relieved by adding lactose or isopropyl-β-D-thiogalactopyranoside (IPTG).
   2247..3089    +  promoter       Act1 promoter: rice actin promoter
   3090..3115    +  CDS            9xHis (fragment): 9xHis affinity tag
