[The description below was written by a language model from this plasmid's Addgene catalogue record and pLannotate feature annotations shown in this document.]
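Description:
pFH56 is a Level 0 part plasmid from a modular (Golden Gate/MoClo-style) cloning toolkit for plant genome editing. It carries the rice actin 1 (OsACT1) promoter as a standardised RNA polymerase II promoter module. It is built on the pICH41295 backbone and catalogued as a plant expression, CRISPR and synthetic biology vector. As a Level 0 plasmid it is a storage and donor vector for a single genetic part rather than a functional expression construct. The sequenced plasmid is 3,666 nt.

Propagation in E. coli relies on a high-copy ColE1/pUC-type origin, and selection is with spectinomycin through the aadA aminoglycoside adenylyltransferase gene, which lies downstream of a bla-type (AmpR) promoter. Short fragments of an integron integrase and a gentamicin acetyltransferase gene flank aadA. These are probably remnants of the integron context from which the resistance cassette was derived, not functional genes. A small lacI fragment upstream of the insert is likewise a likely backbone remnant.

The payload is annotated as an Act1 promoter of about 840 bp. The automated annotation covers only this stretch, and roughly 550 nt downstream of it are unannotated apart from a brief "9xHis" fragment. That fragment is most likely a spurious match, since no coding sequence is expected in a promoter part. The record does not state whether this downstream region includes the actin 5′ UTR or intron, and it does not list the Type IIS restriction sites or fusion overhangs.

The rice actin promoter is widely used for strong constitutive expression in monocots. This module would typically be assembled upstream of a coding sequence such as a Cas nuclease, together with a terminator, to build Level 1 transcription units for cereal genome editing.
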