Addgene plasmid #125882: pFH56
Purpose: Level0 Rice OsACT1 Pol II promoter
Depositing lab: Vladimir Nekrasov. Depositing organization: Rothamsted Research. Publication: A modular cloning toolkit for genome editing in plants. Hahn F, Korolev A, Sanjurjo Loures L, Nekrasov V. BMC Plant Biol. 2020 Apr 23;20(1):179. doi: 10.1186/s12870-020-02388-2. PubMed 32326901.
Backbone
  Vector backbone: pICH41295
  Vector type: Plant Expression, CRISPR, Synthetic Biology
Growth in bacteria
  Bacterial resistance: Spectinomycin, 50 μg/mL
  Growth temperature: 37°C
  Growth strain: DH5alpha
  Copy number: High Copy
Gene/Insert
  Gene/Insert name: Level0 Rice OsAct1 Pol II promoter
  Species: Synthetic
Terms and licenses: Academic/Nonprofit Terms; Industry Terms: Not Available to Industry
How to cite: pFH56 was a gift from Vladimir Nekrasov (Addgene plasmid # 125882 ; http://n2t.net/addgene:125882 ; RRID:Addgene_125882)
